Addgene plasmid #203159: pNZ18-CAH
Purpose: Replicates in E. coli, S. cerevisiae, and A. laidlawii
Depositing lab: Bogumil Karas. Depositing organization: University of Western Ontario. Publication: An Expanded Genetic Toolbox to Accelerate the Creation of Acholeplasma laidlawii Driven by Synthetic Genomes. Nucifora DP, Mehta ND, Giguere DJ, Karas BJ. ACS Synth Biol. 2024 Jan 19;13(1):45-53. doi: 10.1021/acssynbio.3c00399. Epub 2023 Dec 19. PubMed 38113213.
Backbone
  Vector backbone: pSH71
  Backbone size w/o insert (bp): 5703
  Total vector size (bp): 7081
  Vector type: Bacterial Expression, Synthetic Biology
  Selectable markers: HIS3 ; Kanamycin/Neomycin (for Acholeplasma laidlawii)
Growth in bacteria
  Bacterial resistance: Chloramphenicol, 10 μg/mL
  Growth temperature: 37°C
  Growth strain: E. coli MC1061
  Growth instructions: Plasmid should be maintained in a RecA+ E. coli strain
  Copy number: High Copy
Gene/Insert
  Gene/Insert name: Yeast centromere, autonomously replicating sequence, histidine auxotrophic marker (alt name: CEN6, ARSH4, HIS3)
  Species: S. cerevisiae (budding yeast)
  Insert size (bp): 1378
Terms and licenses: Academic/Nonprofit Terms; Industry Terms: Not Available to Industry
Depositor comments: Please visit https://doi.org/10.1101/2022.09.21.508766 for bioRxiv preprint.
How to cite: pNZ18-CAH was a gift from Bogumil Karas (Addgene plasmid # 203159 ; http://n2t.net/addgene:203159 ; RRID:Addgene_203159)
