[The description below was written by a language model from this plasmid's Addgene catalogue record and pLannotate feature annotations shown in this document.]
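Description:
pNZ18-CAH is a three-host shuttle plasmid of about 7.1 kb, built on the pSH71 replicon and designed to replicate in Escherichia coli, Saccharomyces cerevisiae and the cell-wall-less bacterium Acholeplasma laidlawii. The bacterial backbone carries a full-length repB gene encoding a rolling-circle replication initiator that nicks the plus-strand origin. This fits the broad host range of the pSH71 family and probably explains the recorded requirement for a RecA+ E. coli host. The plasmid is listed as high copy in E. coli, where it is selected with chloramphenicol through a staphylococcal-type cat gene. A staphylococcal knt gene, encoding a kanamycin nucleotidyltransferase, provides the kanamycin/neomycin marker recorded for selection in A. laidlawii.

The insert, about 1.4 kb, is the "CAH" yeast maintenance module. It combines the CEN6 centromere fused to the ARSH4 autonomously replicating sequence with the HIS3 gene under its native promoter. Together these allow stable, low-copy, centromeric propagation in yeast, with selection by histidine prototrophy in his3 strains.

The automated annotation also reports several short fragments: partial tetracycline-resistance, cop, repB and aminoglycoside-resistance sequences, phage T5 protein matches and a Rosa26 homology arm hit. These are most likely backbone remnants or spurious similarity matches rather than functional parts. No expression cassette for a gene of interest is recorded.

The plasmid serves as a replicating vector for synthetic biology in A. laidlawii, and its yeast elements make it compatible with yeast-based DNA assembly and cloning. It belongs to a genetic toolbox intended to support building A. laidlawii strains driven by synthetic genomes.
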