Features (pLannotate 1.2.2; 15 found; start..end, strand, type, name):
     56..559     -  misc_feature   CEN/ARS: S. cerevisiae CEN6 centromere fused to an autonomously replicating sequence
    559..738     +  CDS            D20 (fragment): CAPSD_BPT5 - Experimental evidence at protein level: Swiss-Prot protein existence level 1. Major capsid protein that self-associates to form 120 hexamers and 11 pentamers, building the T=13 icosahedral capsid which about 860 Angstroms in diameter. Responsible for its self-assembly into a procapsid. The phage does not need to encode a separate scaffolfing protein because its capsid protein contains the delta domain that carries that function. The capsid gains its final stability through the reorganization of the subunits that takes place upon expansion. DNA encapsidation through the portal trig
    739..1356    -  CDS            TcR (fragment): tetracycline efflux protein; tet; confers resistance to tetracycline
   1558..2205    -  CDS            cat: CAT1_STAAU - Experimental evidence at transcript level: Swiss-Prot protein existence level 2. This enzyme is an effector of chloramphenicol resistance in bacteria. From Staphylococcus aureus.
   2390..2506    -  CDS            cop (fragment): COP1_STAAU - Protein predicted: Swiss-Prot protein existence level 4. Putative control of replication message. From Staphylococcus aureus.
   2734..3489    -  CDS            knt: KANU_STAAU - Also known as kan. Experimental evidence at protein level: Swiss-Prot protein existence level 1. Inactivates the antibiotic kanamycin by catalyzing the transfer of a nucleotidyl group from nucleoside triphosphates such as ATP to the 4'-hydroxyl group of the aminoglycoside. From Staphylococcus aureus.
   3661..3982    -  CDS            repB (fragment): RepB replication protein; repB; from Enterococcus faecalis plasmid pAMα1 AAN03827.1 22652809.0
   4809..5429    +  CDS            repB: REPB_STRAG - Experimental evidence at protein level: Swiss-Prot protein existence level 1. Is essential for plasmid replication. Nicks the positive strand at the plus origin of replication. From Streptococcus agalactiae.
   5596..5617    +  misc_feature   HA-R (fragment): right homology arm from intron 1 of the mouse Rosa26 gene (Soriano, 1999)
   5658..5747    +  CDS            str (fragment): STR_KLEPN - Protein inferred from homology: Swiss-Prot protein existence level 3. The aminoglycoside phosphotransferases achieve inactivation of their antibiotic substrates by phosphorylation. From Klebsiella pneumoniae.
   5794..5994    +  CDS            ENDON_BPT5 (fragment): Experimental evidence at transcript level: Swiss-Prot protein existence level 2. Endonuclease responsible for the single-chain interruptions (nicks) located at specific positions in the minus strand of the viral genome. From Escherichia phage T5 (Enterobacteria phage T5).
   5992..6105    +  CDS            PORTL_BPT5 (fragment): Experimental evidence at protein level: Swiss-Prot protein existence level 1. Forms the portal vertex of the capsid and plays a role in governing correct capsid geometry (PubMed:26616586). This portal plays critical roles in capsid assembly, genome packaging, head completion protein attachment, and genome ejection (By similarity). The portal protein multimerizes as a single ring-shaped homododecamer arranged around a central channel (By similarity). Binds to the terminase subunits to form the packaging machine (By similarity). From Escherichia phage T5 (Enterobacteria phage T5).
   6212..6248    +  CDS            NeoR/KanR (fragment): aminoglycoside phosphotransferase confers resistance to neomycin, kanamycin, and G418 (Geneticin®)
   6287..6949    -  CDS            HIS3: imidazoleglycerol-phosphate dehydratase, required for histidine biosynthesis; S. cerevisiae HIS3; yeast auxotrophic marker
   6950..55      -  promoter       HIS3 promoter (across the origin): S. cerevisiae HIS3
>Addgene plasmid #203159 | pNZ18-CAH | addgene full sequence | sequence record 407100 | Addgene NGS Result
AAAAAAAAAAAATGAAAATCATTACCGAGGCATAAAAAAATATAGAGTGTACTAGGATCGCTTGCCTGTA
ACTTACACGCGCCTCGTATCTTTTAATGATGGAATAATTTGGGAATTTACTCTGTGTTTATTTATTTTTA
TGTTTTGTATTTGGATTTTAGAAAGTAAATAAAGAAGGTAGAAGAGTTACGGAATGAAGAAAAAAAAATA
AACAAAGGTTTAAAAAATTTCAACAAAAAGCGTACTTTACATATATATTTATTAGACAAGAAAAGCAGAT
TAAATAGATATACATTCGATTAACGATAAGTAAAATGTAAAATCACAGGATTTTCGTGTGTGGTCTTCTA
CACAGACAAGATGAAACAATTCGGCATTAATACCTGAGAGCAGGAAGAGCAAGGTAAAAGGTAGTATTTG
TTGGCGATCCCCCTAGAGTCTTTTACATCTTCGGAAAACAAAAACTATTTTTTCTTTAATTTCTTTTTTT
ACTTTCTATTTTTAATTTATATATTTATATTAAAAAATTTAAATTATAATTATTTTTATAGCACGTGATT
GCAGAAAGAGCTGGTAGTTGGCGCACTGTTCGAAGAACTGCCGATGTCCAGTAAGATTCTTACTATGCTG
GTTGAACCGGATGCTGGTAAAGCTACTTGGGTTGCTGCTTCTACTTATGGTACCGATACAACTACTGGTG
AGGAAGTTAAAGGAGCTCTTAAAGAAATCCACTTCAGTAGGTGGCCCGGCTCCATGCACCGCGACGCAAC
GCGGGGAGGCAGACAAGGTATAGGGCGGCGCCTACAATCCATGCCAACCCGTTCCATGTGCTCGCCGAGG
CGGCATAAATCGCCGTGACGATCAGCGGTCCAATGATCGAAGTTAGGCTGGTAAGAGCCGCGAGCGATCC
TTGAAGCTGTCCCTGATGGTCGTCATCTACCTGCCTGGACAGCATGGCCTGCAACGCGGGCATCCCGATG
CCGCCGGAAGCGAGAAGAATCATAATGGGGAAGGCCATCCAGCCTCGCGTCGCGAACGCCAGCAAGACGT
AGCCCAGCGCGTCGGCCGCCATGCCGGCGATAATGGCCTGCTTCTCGCCGAAACGTTTGGTGGCGGGACC
AGTGACGAAGGCTTGAGCGAGGGCGTGCAAGATTCCGAATACCGCAAGCGACAGGCCGATCATCGTCGCG
CTCCAGCGAAAGCGGTCCTCGCCGAAAATGACCCAGAGCGCTGCCGGCACCTGTCCTACGAGTTGCATGA
TAAAGAAGACAGTCATAAGTGCGGCGACGATAGTCATGCCCCGCGCCCACCGGAAGGAGCTGACTGGGTT
GAAGGCTCTCAAGGGCATCGGTCGACAAGTTTTGGGATTGTTAAGGGTTCCGAGGCTCAACGTCAATAAA
GCAATTGGAATAAAGAAGCGAAAAAGGAGAAGTCGGTTCAGAAAAAGAAGGATATGGATCTGGAGCTGTA
ATATAAAAACCTTCTTCAACTAACGGGGCAGGTTAGTGACATTAGAAAACCGACTGTAAAAAGTACAGTC
GGCATTATCTCATATTATAAAAGCCAGTCATTAGGCCTATCTGACAATTCCTGAATAGAGTTCATAAACA
ATCCTGCATGATAACCATCACAAACAGAATGATGTACCTGTAAAGATAGCGGTAAATATATTGAATTACC
TTTATTAATGAATTTTCCTGCTGTAATAATGGGTAGAAGGTAATTACTATTATTATTGATATTTAAGTTA
AACCCAGTAAATGAAGTCCATGGAATAATAGAAAGAGAAAAAGCATTTTCAGGTATAGGTGTTTTGGGAA
ACAATTTCCCCGAACCATTATATTTCTCTACATCAGAAAGGTATAAATCATAAAACTCTTTGAAGTCATT
CTTTACAGGAGTCCAAATACCAGAGAATGTTTTAGATACACCATCAAAAATTGTATAAAGTGGCTCTAAC
TTATCCCAATAACCTAACTCTCCGTCGCTATTGTAACCAGTTCTAAAAGCTGTATTTGAGTTTATCACCC
TTGTCACTAAGAAAATAAATGCAGGGTAAAATTTATATCCTTCTTGTTTTATGTTTCGGTATAAAACACT
AATATCAATTTCTGTGGTTATACTAAAAGTCGTTTGTTGGTTCAAATAATGATTAAATATCTCTTTTCTC
TTCCAATTGTCTAAATCAATTTTATTAAAGTTCATTTGATATGCCTCCTAAATTTTTATCTAAAGTGAAT
TTAGGAGGCTTACTTGTCTGCTTTCTTCATTAGAATCAATCCTTTTTTAAAAGTCAATATTACTGTAACA
TAAATATATATTTTAAAAATATCCCACTTTATCCAATTTTCGTTTGTTGAACTAATGGGTGCTTTAGTTG
AAGAATAAAAGACCACATTAAAAAATGTGGTCTTTTGTGTTTTTTTAAAGGATTTGAGCGTAGCGAAAAA
TCCTTTTCTTTCTTATCTTGATAATAAGGGTAACTATTGCCGGGATAGACTGTAACATTCTCACGCATAA
AATCCCCTTTCATTTTCTAATGTAAATCTATTACCTTATTATTAATTCAATTCGCTCATAATTAATCCTT
TTTCTTATTACGCAAAATGGCCCGATTTAAGCACACCCTTTATTCCGTTAATGCGCCATGACAGCCATGA
TAATTACTAATACTAGGAGAAGTTAATAAATACGTAACCAACATGATTAACAATTATTAGAGGTCATCGT
TCAAAATGGTATGCGTTTTGACACATCCACTATATATCCGTGTCGTTCTGTCCACTCCTGAATCCCATTC
CAGAAATTCTCTAGCGATTCCAGAAGTTTCTCAGAGTCGGAAAGTTGACCAGACATTACGAACTGGCACA
GATGGTCATAACCTGAAGGAAGATCTGATTGCTTAACTGCTTCAGTTAAGACCGAAGCGCTCGTCGTATA
ACAGATGCGATGATGCAGACCAATCAACATGGCACCTGCCATTGCTACCTGTACAGTCAAGGATGGTAGA
AATGTTGTCGGTCCTTGCACACGAATATTACGCCATTTGCCTGCATATTCAAACAGCTCTTCTACGATAA
GGGCACAAATCGCATCGTGGAACGTTTGGGCTTCTACCGATTTAGCAGTTTGATACACTTTCTCTAAGTA
TCCACCTGAATCATAAATCGGCAAAATAGAGAAAAATTGACCATGTGTAAGCGGCCAATCTGATTCCACC
TGAGATGCATAATCTAGTAGAATCTCTTCGCTATCAAAATTCACTTCCACCTTCCACTCACCGGTTGTCC
ATTCATGGCTGAACTCTGCTTCCTCTGTTGACATGACACACATCATCTCAATATCCGAATAGGGCCCATC
AGTCTGACGACCAAGAGAGCCATAAACACCAATAGCCTTAACATCATCCCCATATTTATCCAATATTCGT
TCCTTAATTTCATGAACAATCTTCATTCTTTCTTCTCTAGTCATTATTATTGGTCCATTCACTATTCTCA
TTCCCTTTTCAGATAATTTTAGATTTGCTTTTCTAAATAAGAATATTTGGAGAGCACCGTTCTTATTCAG
CTATTAATAACTCGTCTTCCTAAGCATCCTTCAATCCTTTTAATAACAATTATAGCATCTAATCTTCAAC
AAACTGGCCCGTTTGTTGAACTACTCTTTAATAAAATAATTTTTCCGTTCCCAATTCCACATTGCAATAA
TAGAAAATCCATCTTCATCGGCTTTTTCGTCATCATCTGTATGAATCAAATCGCCTTCTTCTGTGTCATC
AAGGTTTAATTTTTTATGTATTTCTTTTAACAAACCACCATAGGAGATTAACCTTTTACGGTGTAAACCT
TCCTCCAAATCAGACAAACGTTTCAAATTCTTTTCTTCATCATCGGTCATAAAATCCGTATCCTTTACAG
GATATTTTGCAGTTTCGTCAATTGCCGATTGTATATCCGATTTATATTTATTTTTCGGTCGATTTTTTAT
TAAAACGTCTCAAAATCGTTTCTGAGACGTTTTAGCGTTTATTTCGTTTAGTTATCGGCATAATCGTTAA
AACAGGCGTTATCGTAGCGTAAAAGCCCTTGAGCGTAGCGTGGCTTTGCAGCGAAGATGTTGTCTGTTAG
ATTATGAAAGCCGATGACTGAATGAAATAATAAGCGCAGCGTCCTTCTATTTCGGTTGGAGGAGGCTCAA
GGGAGTTTGAGGGAATGAAATTCCCTCATGGGTTTGATTTTAAAAATTGCTTGCAATTTTGCCGAGCGGT
AGCGCTGGAAAATTTTTGAAAAAAATTTGGAATTTGGAAAAAAATGGGGGGAAAGGAAGCGAATTTTGCT
TCCGTACTACGACCCCCCATTAAGTGCCGAGTGCCAATTTTTGTGCCAAAAACGCTCTATCCCAACTGGC
TCAAGGGTTTGAGGGGTTTTTCAATCGCCAACGAATCGCCAACGTTTTCGCCAACGTTTTTTATAAATCT
ATATTTAAGTAGCTTTATTGTTGTTTTTATGATTACAAAGTGATACACTAATTTTATAAAATTATTTGAT
TGGAGTTTTTTAAATGGTGATTTCAGAATCGAAAAAAAGAGTTATGATTTCTCTGACAAAAGAGCAAGAT
AAAAAATTAACAGATATGGCGAAACAAAAAGGTTTTTCAAAATCTGCGGTTGCGGCGTTAGCTATAGAAG
AATATGCAAGAAAGGAATCAGAACAAAAAAAATAAGCGAAAGCTCGCGTTTTTAGAAGGATACGAGTTTT
CGCTACTTGTTTTTGATAAGGTAATATATCATGGCTATTAAAAATACTAAAGCTAGAAATTTTGGATTTT
TATTATATCCTGACTCAATTCCTAATGATTGGAAAGAAAAATTAGAGAGTTTGGGCGTATCTATGGCTGT
CAGTCCTTTACACGATATGGACGAAAAAAAAGATAAAGATACATGGAATAGTAGTGATGTTATACGAAAT
GGAAAGCACTATAAAAAACCACACTATCACGTTATATATATTGCACGAAATCCTGTAACAATAGAAAGCG
TTAGGAACAAGATTAAGCGAAAATTGGGGAATAGTTCAGTTGCTCATGTTGAGATACTTGATTATATCAA
AGGTTCATATGAATATTTGACTCATGAATCAAAGGACGCTATTGCTAAGAATAAACATATATACGACAAA
AAAGATATTTTGAACATTAATGATTTTGATATTGACCGCTATATAACACTTGATGAAAGCCAAAAAAGAG
AATTGAAGAATTTACTTTTAGATATAGTGGATGACTATAATTTGGTAAATACAAAAGATTTAATGGCTTT
TATTCGCCTTAGGGGAGCGGAGTTTGGAATTTTAAATACGAATGATGTAAAAGATATTGTTTCAACAAAC
TCTAGCGCCTTTAGATTATGGTTTGAGGGCAATTATCAGTGTGGATATAGAGCAAGTTATGCAAAGGTTC
TTGATGCTGAAACGGGGGAAATAAAATGACAAACAAAGAAAAAGAGTTATTTGCTGAAAATGAGGAATTA
AAAAAAGAAATTAAGGACTTAAAAGAGCGTATTGAAAGATACAGAGAAATGGAAGTTGAATTAAGTACAA
CAATAGATTTATTGAGAGGAGGGATTATTGAATAAATAAAAGCCCCCCTGACGAAAGTCGAGCTGGATAC
TTCCCGTCCGCCAGGGGGACATGCCGGCGATGCTGAAGGTCGCGCGCATTCCCGATGAAGAGGCCGGTTA
CCGCCTGTTTGAGGATATAGTAATCTTTCTAAATAGCTTTGGATTGGAGGAGTATGGCCACTAATACTAA
GTACAAACGTGATGCCATTTCCATAATGAGGGATGGTATAAAATCTAGGTATAGTAAGGATGGTTGCTGT
GCTATATGTGGTAGTAGTGAAGACCTAGAACTTCATCACTATCATACTATATCTCAGCTAATAAAAAAAT
TTGCTAAAGAACTCCAGCTGGATTTCACTGATGAGAATATCGTCGGAGATAAATATAATATTGTTACGTA
CGCTAATGGCGTCAAAACAAAGACTCTAGATGGTGGTATGAAAGCTAAACCGTACTCCCAAATATCCTCT
TTTAAAGATCTGATCAGCTCCCCGTTTTTCACGCCTCCAGTTAAATCCCCCTTTGTTTTAATCCCCATCA
AAATTAAACGCGTTAGAATGCGATCAAGAGACAGGATGAGGATCGTTTCGCATGATTGAACAAGATGGAT
TGCACGCAGGTTCTCCGGTGCCCTGAATGAACTCAAGTCCAGACTCCTGTGTAAAACTACATAAGAACAC
CTTTGGTGGAGGGAACATCGTTGGTACCATTGGGCGAGGTGGCTTCTCTTATGGCAACCGCAAGAGCCTT
GAACGCACTCTCACTACGGTGATGATCATTCTTGCCTCGCAGACAATCAACGTGGAGGGTAATTCTGCTA
GCCTCTGCAAAGCTTTCAAGAAAATGCGGGATCATCTCGCAAGAGAGATCTCCTACTTTCTCCCTTTGCA
AACCAAGTTCGACAACTGCGTACGGCCTGTTCGAAAGATCTACCACCGCTCTGGAAAGTGCCTCATCCAA
AGGCGCAAATCCTGATCCAAACCTTTTTACTCCACGCACGGCCCCTAGGGCCTCTTTAAAAGCTTGACCG
AGAGCAATCCCGCAGTCTTCAGTGGTGTGATGGTCGTCTATGTGTAAGTCACCAATGCACTCAACGATTA
GCGACCAGCCGGAATGCTTGGCCAGAGCATGTATCATATGGTCCAGAAACCCTATACCTGTGTGGACGTT
AATCACTTGCGATTGTGTGGCCTGTTCTGCTACTGCTTCTGCCTCTTTTTCTGGGAAGATCGAGTGCTCT
ATCGCTAGGGGACCACCCTTTAAAGAGATCGCAATCTGAATCTTGGTTTCATTTGTAATACGCTTTACTA
GGGCTTTCTGCTCTGTCATCTTTGCCTTCGTTTATCTTGCCTGCTCATTTTTTAGTATATTCTTCGAAGA
AATCACATTACTTTATATAATGTATAATTCATTATGTGATAATGCCAATCGCTAAGAAAAAAAAAGAGTC
ATCCGCTAGGTGG
